>Addgene plasmid #244005 | pUPD3_RBS_RBS17 | addgene full sequence | sequence record 487836 | Addgene NGS Result
GGTCTCGCAAAGATTAACTGGGGGCTATAATGCGAGACCACTCATCGCCCAATCACTAGTGAATTCGTTC
TATAGTGTCACCTAAATACCATAGAGCCGTTGGTCATAGCTGTTTCCTGTCCAGGCATCATGACACGGTT
ATCCACAGAATCAGGGGATAACGCAGGAAAGAACATGTGAGCAAAAGGCCAGCAAAAGGCCAGGAACCGT
AAAAAGGCCGCGTTGCTGGCGTTTTTCCATAGGCTCCGCCCCCCTGACGAGCATCACAAAAATCGACGCT
CAAGTCAGAGGTGGCGAAACCCGACAGGACTATAAAGATACCAGGCGTTTCCCCCTGGAAGCTCCCTCGT
GCGCTCTCCTGTTCCGACCCTGCCGCTTACCGGATACCTGTCCGCCTTTCTCCCTTCGGGAAGCGTGGCG
CTTTCTCATAGCTCACGCTGTAGGTATCTCAGTTCGGTGTAGGTCGTTCGCTCCAAGCTGGGCTGTGTGC
ACGAACCCCCCGTTCAGCCCGACCGCTGCGCCTTATCCGGTAACTATCGTCTTGAGTCCAACCCGGTAAG
ACACGACTTATCGCCACTGGCAGCAGCCACTGGTAACAGGATTAGCAGAGCGAGGTATGTAGGCGGTGCT
ACAGAGTTCTTGAAGTGGTGGCCTAACTACGGCTACACTAGAAGAACAGTATTTGGTATCTGCGCTCTGC
TGAAGCCAGTTACCTTCGGAAAAAGAGTTGGTAGCTCTTGATCCGGCAAACAAACCACCGCTGGTAGCGG
TGGTTTTTTTGTTTGCAAGCAGCAGATTACGCGCAGAAAAAAAGGATCTCAAGAAGATCCTTTGATCTTT
TCTACGGGGTCTGACGCTCAGTGGAACGAAAACTCACGTTAAGGGATTTTGGTCATGAGATTATCAAAAA
GGATCTTCACCTAGATCCTTTTGTGATGATCGGCACGTAAGAGGTTCCAACTTTCACCATAATGAAATAA
GATCACTACCGGGCGTATTTTTTGAGTTATCGAGATTTTCAGGAGCTAAGGAAGCTAAAATGGAGAAAAA
AATCACTGGATATACCACCGTTGATATATCCCAATGGCATCGTAAAGAACATTTTGAGGCATTTCAGTCA
GTTGCTCAATGTACCTATAACCAGACCGTTCAGCTGGATATTACGGCCTTTTTAAAGACCGTAAAGAAAA
ATAAGCACAAGTTTTATCCGGCCTTTATTCACATTCTTGCCCGCCTGATGAATGCTCATCCGGAATTCCG
TATGGCAATGAAAGACGGTGAGCTGGTGATATGGGATAGTGTTCACCCTTGTTACACCGTTTTCCATGAG
CAAACTGAAACGTTTTCATCGCTCTGGAGTGAATACCACGACGATTTCCGGCAGTTTCTACACATATATT
CGCAAGATGTGGCGTGTTACGGTGAAAACCTGGCCTATTTCCCTAAAGGGTTTATTGAGAATATGTTTTT
CGTGTCAGCCAATCCCTGGGTGAGTTTCACCAGTTTTGATTTAAACGTGGCCAATATGGACAACTTCTTC
GCCCCCGTTTTCACCATGGGCAAATATTATACGCAAGGCGACAAGGTGCTGATGCCGCTGGCGATTCAGG
TTCATCATGCCGTTTGTGATGGCTTCCATGTCGGCAGAATGCTTAATGAATTACAACAGTACTGCGATGA
GTGGCAGGGCGGGGCGTAATTTTTTTAAGGCAGTTATTGGTGCCCTTAAACGCCTGGTTGCTACGCCTGA
ATAAGTGATAATAAGCGGATGAATGGCAGAAATTCGATGATAAGCTGTCAAACATGATGT
[125 nt withheld, positions 1811-1935]
C
[91 nt withheld, positions 1937-2027]
AGGGTGATGGTTCACGTAGTGGGCCAGCGCCCTGATAGACGGTTTTTCGCCCTTTGACGTTGGAGTCCAC
GTTCTTT
[37 nt withheld, positions 2105-2141]
ACCCTATCTCGGTCTATTCTTTTGATTTATAAGGGATTTTGCCGATTTCGGCCTATTGGTTAAAAAATGA
GCTGATTTAACAAAAATTTAACGCGAATTTTAACAAAATATTAACGCTTACAATTTTAACATTGTAGAAA
CGCATGTAAAACGACGGCCAGTGAATTGTAATACGACTCACTATAGGGTGAATTCCGCTTAGGACCTTAG
ATATTGATCTCAA
Features (pLannotate 1.2.2; 8 found; start..end, strand, type, name):
     69..87      -  promoter       SP6 promoter: promoter for bacteriophage SP6 RNA polymerase
    234..822     -  rep_origin     ori: high-copy-number ColE1/pMB1/pBR322/pUC origin of replication
    937..1039    +  promoter       cat promoter: promoter of the E. coli cat gene encoding chloramphenicol acetyltransferase
   1040..1696    +  CDS            cat: CAT_ECOLX - Experimental evidence at protein level: Swiss-Prot protein existence level 1. This enzyme is an effector of chloramphenicol resistance in bacteria. From Escherichia coli. This protein is used as a marker in many commonly used cloning vectors, such as pACYC184.
   1784..1801    -  promoter       tet promoter (fragment): E. coli promoter for tetracycline efflux protein gene
   1812..2267    +  rep_origin     f1 ori (sequence partly withheld): f1 bacteriophage origin of replication; arrow indicates direction of (+) strand synthesis
   2286..2307    -  CDS            lacZα (fragment): LacZα fragment of β-galactosidase; lacZ fragment
   2310..2328    +  promoter       T7 promoter: promoter for bacteriophage T7 RNA polymerase
