[The description below was written by a language model from this plasmid's Addgene catalogue record and pLannotate feature annotations shown in this document.]
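Description:
pUPD3_RBS_RBS17 is a small (about 2.4 kb) GoldenBraid2.0 part-domestication plasmid that stores a single synthetic ribosome binding site, RBS17, as a standardized DNA part. It belongs to a GoldenBraid2.0 toolkit characterized for E. coli and related enteric bacteria. The backbone is pUPD3, a universal part entry vector. It replicates at high copy from a ColE1/pUC-type origin and is selected with chloramphenicol through a cat gene driven by its native cat promoter. An f1 bacteriophage origin is also present, which in principle permits single-stranded DNA production with helper phage.

The payload is only 17 bp and was inserted by Golden Gate cloning, so it is too short to be picked up by automated annotation and does not appear in the feature table. Its likely position is the cloning region bounded by the T7 and SP6 phage promoters, which lie on either side of the plasmid's numbering origin. A short residual lacZα fragment sits next to the T7 promoter, consistent with a lacZα screening cassette having been displaced when the part was inserted, though the record does not say this explicitly. A small tet promoter fragment is also annotated and appears to be a backbone remnant.

Although catalogued as a bacterial expression vector, the plasmid carries no coding sequence of interest or dedicated expression promoter for one. It serves as a level-0 part donor. In GoldenBraid assembly, type IIS restriction digestion releases such parts with defined overhangs so they can be combined with promoter, coding sequence and terminator parts into transcriptional units. This allows translation initiation strength to be chosen from a set of RBS variants. The record does not state the relative strength of RBS17.
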