Addgene plasmid #244005: pUPD3_RBS_RBS17
Purpose: GoldenBraid2.0 Ribosome binding site.
Depositing lab: Christophe Herman. Depositing organization: Baylor College of Medicine. Publication: GoldenBraid2.0 E. coli: a comprehensive and characterized toolkit for enterics. Cooke MB, Welch KT, Ramirez LD, Wen AX, Marciano DC, Herman C. Synth Biol (Oxf). 2025 Aug 14;10(1):ysaf015. doi: 10.1093/synbio/ysaf015. eCollection 2025. PubMed 40927394.
Backbone
  Vector backbone: pUPD3
  Vector type: Bacterial Expression
Growth in bacteria
  Bacterial resistance: Chloramphenicol, 25 μg/mL
  Growth temperature: 37°C
  Growth strain: DH5alpha
  Copy number: High Copy
Gene/Insert
  Gene/Insert name: RBS17
  Species: Synthetic
  Insert size (bp): 17
  Cloning method: Golden Gate
Terms and licenses: Academic/Nonprofit Terms; Industry Terms: Not Available to Industry
How to cite: pUPD3_RBS_RBS17 was a gift from Christophe Herman (Addgene plasmid # 244005 ; http://n2t.net/addgene:244005 ; RRID:Addgene_244005)
